Addgene plasmid #171778: pET28-sfGFP-SpyTag003 Loop C
Purpose: Expresses in bacterial cytoplasm superfolder GFP with SpyTag003 and flanking linkers between Asp173 and Gly174
Depositing lab: Mark Howarth. Depositing organization: University of Oxford. Publication: DogCatcher allows loop-friendly protein-protein ligation. Keeble AH, Yadav VK, Ferla MP, Bauer CC, Chuntharpursat-Bon E, Huang J, Bon RS, Howarth M. Cell Chem Biol. 2021 Jul 28. pii: S2451-9456(21)00315-9. doi: 10.1016/j.chembiol.2021.07.005. PubMed 34324879.
Backbone
  Vector backbone: pET28a
  Backbone size w/o insert (bp): 5369
  Total vector size (bp): 6203
  Vector type: Bacterial Expression
Growth in bacteria
  Bacterial resistance: Kanamycin, 50 μg/mL
  Growth temperature: 37°C
  Growth strain: DH5alpha
  Copy number: High Copy
Gene/Insert
  Gene/Insert name: sfGFP-SpyTag003 Loop C
  Species: Synthetic
  Insert size (bp): 834
  Mutation: SpyTag003 and linkers inserted between residues Asp173 and Gly174
  Promoter: T7
  Tag / fusion protein: His6 (C terminal on backbone)
  Cloning method: Gibson Cloning
  Sequencing primers: 5′ T7F; 3′ T7R
Terms and licenses: Academic/Nonprofit Terms; Industry Terms: Not Available to Industry
How to cite: pET28-sfGFP-SpyTag003 Loop C was a gift from Mark Howarth (Addgene plasmid # 171778 ; http://n2t.net/addgene:171778 ; RRID:Addgene_171778)
