[The description below was written by a language model from this plasmid's Addgene catalogue record and pLannotate feature annotations shown in this document.]
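Description:
pET28-sfGFP-SpyTag003 Loop C is a bacterial expression plasmid built on the pET28a backbone for cytoplasmic production of a modified superfolder GFP in E. coli. It carries a kanamycin resistance gene (aminoglycoside phosphotransferase) for selection and replicates from a ColE1/pMB1-type origin, with the pBR322-derived bom and rop elements also annotated. The catalogue lists it as high copy, although rop normally moderates copy number. An f1 origin is present as well. The catalogue gives a total size of about 6.2 kb, whereas the sequenced record behind the feature table is 6,051 nt; the record does not explain this difference.

The synthetic insert, introduced by Gibson cloning, encodes sfGFP with SpyTag003 and flanking linkers inserted into a surface loop between Asp173 and Gly174. The automated annotation labels this reading frame as oxGFP, a related Aequorea-derived variant, and does not separately mark the SpyTag003 insertion. A C-terminal His6 tag from the backbone follows the coding sequence for affinity purification. Expression is driven by the T7 promoter with an adjacent lac operator and the T7 gene 10 ribosome binding site, and it ends at the T7 terminator. The plasmid-borne lacI gene supplies repressor, so transcription is held off until IPTG induction in a host that provides T7 RNA polymerase. Short matches annotated as TcR, SET1 and AmpR promoter fragments appear to be backbone remnants rather than functional parts.

SpyTag003 is a peptide that forms a spontaneous covalent isopeptide bond with its SpyCatcher partner. Placing it within a GFP loop gives a fluorescent test substrate for assessing how well protein ligation works at internal sites, in keeping with the associated work on loop-friendly protein–protein ligation.
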