Features (pLannotate 1.2.2; 19 found; start..end, strand, type, name):
    438..729     -  CDS            TcR (fragment): tetracycline efflux protein; tet; confers resistance to tetracycline
    744..765     -  protein_bind   CAP binding site: CAP binding activates transcription in the presence of cAMP. E. coli catabolite activator protein
    778..1860    -  CDS            lacI: lac repressor; lacI; The lac repressor binds to the lac operator to inhibit transcription in E. coli. This inhibition can be relieved by adding lactose or isopropyl-β-D-thiogalactopyranoside (IPTG).
   1861..1938    -  promoter       lacI promoter: lacI
   1946..2225    -  CDS            TcR (fragment): tetracycline efflux protein; tet; confers resistance to tetracycline
   2247..2265    +  promoter       T7 promoter: promoter for bacteriophage T7 RNA polymerase
   2266..2290    +  protein_bind   lac operator: The lac repressor binds to the lac operator to inhibit transcription in E. coli. This inhibition can be relieved by adding lactose or isopropyl-β-D-thiogalactopyranoside (IPTG). lac repressor encoded by lacI
   2305..2327    +  RBS            RBS: efficient ribosome binding site from bacteriophage T7 gene 10 (Olins and Rangwala, 1989)
   2341..3126    +  CDS            oxGFP: oxGFP is a basic (constitutively fluorescent) green fluorescent protein published in 2015, derived from Aequorea victoria.
   3145..3162    +  CDS            6xHis: 6xHis affinity tag
   3189..3238    +  CDS            SET1 (fragment): solubility-enhancement tag derived from T7 phage gene 10B
   3246..3293    +  terminator     T7 terminator: transcription terminator for bacteriophage T7 RNA polymerase
   3330..3758    +  rep_origin     f1 ori (sequence partly withheld): f1 bacteriophage origin of replication; arrow indicates direction of (+) strand synthesis
   3811..3868    +  promoter       AmpR promoter (fragment): bla
   3877..4692    -  CDS            KanR: aminoglycoside phosphotransferase; aph(3')-Ia; confers resistance to kanamycin in bacteria or G418 (Geneticin®) in eukaryotes
   4814..5402    +  rep_origin     ori: high-copy-number ColE1/pMB1/pBR322/pUC origin of replication
   5588..5727    -  misc_feature   bom: basis of mobility region from pBR322
   5829..6020    -  CDS            rop: Rop protein, which maintains plasmids at low copy number; rop
   6037..366     +  CDS            YPB1_ECOLX (across the origin): Protein predicted: Swiss-Prot protein existence level 4. From Escherichia coli.
>Addgene plasmid #171778 | pET28-sfGFP-SpyTag003 Loop C | addgene full sequence | sequence record 338548 | Addgene NGS Result
ATGGGGGTAATGATACCGATGAAACGAGAGAGGATGCTCACGATACGGGTTACTGATGATGAACATGCCC
GGTTACTGGAACGTTGTGAGGGTAAACAACTGGCGGTATGGATGCGGCGGGACCAGAGAAAAATCACTCA
GGGTCAATGCCAGCGCTTCGTTAATACAGATGTAGGTGTTCCACAGGGTAGCCAGCAGCATCCTGCGATG
CAGATCCGGAACATAATGGTGCAGGGCGCTGACTTCCGCGTTTCCAGACTTTACGAAACACGGAAACCGA
AGACCATTCATGTTGTTGCTCAGGTCGCAGACGTTTTGCAGCAGCAGTCGCTTCACGTTCGCTCGCGTAT
CGGTGATTCATTCTGCTAACCAGTAAGGCAACCCCGCCAGCCTAGCCGGGTCCTCAACGACAGGAGCACG
ATCATGCGCACCCGTGGGGCCGCCATGCCGGCGATAATGGCCTGCTTCTCGCCGAAACGTTTGGTGGCGG
GACCAGTGACGAAGGCTTGAGCGAGGGCGTGCAAGATTCCGAATACCGCAAGCGACAGGCCGATCATCGT
CGCGCTCCAGCGAAAGCGGTCCTCGCCGAAAATGACCCAGAGCGCTGCCGGCACCTGTCCTACGAGTTGC
ATGATAAAGAAGACAGTCATAAGTGCGGCGACGATAGTCATGCCCCGCGCCCACCGGAAGGAGCTGACTG
GGTTGAAGGCTCTCAAGGGCATCGGTCGAGATCCCGGTGCCTAATGAGTGAGCTAACTTACATTAATTGC
GTTGCGCTCACTGCCCGCTTTCCAGTCGGGAAACCTGTCGTGCCAGCTGCATTAATGAATCGGCCAACGC
GCGGGGAGAGGCGGTTTGCGTATTGGGCGCCAGGGTGGTTTTTCTTTTCACCAGTGAGACGGGCAACAGC
TGATTGCCCTTCACCGCCTGGCCCTGAGAGAGTTGCAGCAAGCGGTCCACGCTGGTTTGCCCCAGCAGGC
GAAAATCCTGTTTGATGGTGGTTAACGGCGGGATATAACATGAGCTGTCTTCGGTATCGTCGTATCCCAC
TACCGAGATATCCGCACCAACGCGCAGCCCGGACTCGGTAATGGCGCGCATTGCGCCCAGCGCCATCTGA
TCGTTGGCAACCAGCATCGCAGTGGGAACGATGCCCTCATTCAGCATTTGCATGGTTTGTTGAAAACCGG
ACATGGCACTCCAGTCGCCTTCCCGTTCCGCTATCGGCTGAATTTGATTGCGAGTGAGATATTTATGCCA
GCCAGCCAGACGCAGACGCGCCGAGACAGAACTTAATGGGCCCGCTAACAGCGCGATTTGCTGGTGACCC
AATGCGACCAGATGCTCCACGCCCAGTCGCGTACCGTCTTCATGGGAGAAAATAATACTGTTGATGGGTG
TCTGGTCAGAGACATCAAGAAATAACGCCGGAACATTAGTGCAGGCAGCTTCCACAGCAATGGCATCCTG
GTCATCCAGCGGATAGTTAATGATCAGCCCACTGACGCGTTGCGCGAGAAGATTGTGCACCGCCGCTTTA
CAGGCTTCGACGCCGCTTCGTTCTACCATCGACACCACCACGCTGGCACCCAGTTGATCGGCGCGAGATT
TAATCGCCGCGACAATTTGCGACGGCGCGTGCAGGGCCAGACTGGAGGTGGCAACGCCAATCAGCAACGA
CTGTTTGCCCGCCAGTTGTTGTGCCACGCGGTTGGGAATGTAATTCAGCTCCGCCATCGCCGCTTCCACT
TTTTCCCGCGTTTTCGCAGAAACGTGGCTGGCCTGGTTCACCACGCGGGAAACGGTCTGATAAGAGACAC
CGGCATACTCTGCGACATCGTATAACGTTACTGGTTTCACATTCACCACCCTGAATTGACTCTCTTCCGG
GCGCTATCATGCCATACCGCGAAAGGTTTTGCGCCATTCGATGGTGTCCGGGATCTCGACGCTCTCCCTT
ATGCGACTCCTGCATTAGGAAGCAGCCCAGTAGTAGGTTGAGGCCGTTGAGCACCGCCGCCGCAAGGAAT
GGTGCATGCAAGGAGATGGCGCCCAACAGTCCCCCGGCCACGGGGCCTGCCACCATACCCACGCCGAAAC
AAGCGCTCATGAGCCCGAAGTGGCGAGCCCGATCTTCCCCATCGGTGATGTCGGCGATATAGGCGCCAGC
AACCGCACCTGTGGCGCCGGTGATGCCGGCCACGATGCGTCCGGCGTAGAGGATCGAGATCTCGATCCCG
CGAAATTAATACGACTCACTATAGGGGAATTGTGAGCGGATAACAATTCCCCTCTAGAAATAATTTTGTT
TAACTTTAAGAAGGAGATATACATATGCGTAAAGGCGAAGAGCTGTTCACTGGTGTCGTCCCTATTCTGG
TGGAACTGGATGGTGATGTCAACGGTCATAAGTTTTCCGTGCGTGGCGAGGGTGAAGGTGACGCAACTAA
TGGTAAACTGACGCTGAAGTTCATCTGTACTACTGGTAAACTGCCGGTACCTTGGCCGACTCTGGTAACG
ACGCTGACTTATGGTGTTCAGTGCTTTGCTCGTTATCCGGACCATATGAAGCAGCATGACTTCTTCAAGT
CCGCCATGCCGGAAGGCTATGTGCAGGAACGCACGATTTCCTTTAAGGATGACGGCACGTACAAAACGCG
TGCGGAAGTGAAATTTGAAGGCGATACCCTGGTAAACCGCATTGAGCTGAAAGGCATTGACTTTAAAGAA
GACGGCAATATCCTGGGCCATAAGCTGGAATACAATTTTAACAGCCACAATGTTTACATCACCGCCGATA
AACAAAAAAATGGCATTAAAGCGAATTTTAAAATTCGCCACAACGTGGAGGATGGCGGGGGTGGCTCGCG
TGGTGTTCCACATATCGTTATGGTTGATGCGTACAAACGCTATAAGGGAGGAGGTGGCTCTGGCAGCGTG
CAGCTGGCTGATCACTACCAGCAAAACACTCCAATCGGTGATGGTCCTGTTCTGCTGCCAGACAATCACT
ATCTGAGCACGCAAAGCGTTCTGTCTAAAGATCCGAACGAGAAACGCGATCATATGGTTCTGCTGGAGTT
CGTAACCGCAGCGGGCATCACGCATGGTATGGATGAACTGTACAAAGGCTCCGGCTCCGGCTCCCACCAT
CACCATCACCATTGATAAGCTAGCACCACTGAGATCCGGCTGCTAACAAAGCCCGAAAGGAAGCTGAGTT
GGCTGCTGCCACCGCTGAGCAATAACTAGCATAACCCCTTGGGGCCTCTAAACGGGTCTTGAGGGGTTTT
TTGCTGAAAGGAGGAACTATATCCGGATTGGCGAATGGG
[124 nt withheld, positions 3330-3453]
C
[91 nt withheld, positions 3455-3545]
A
[49 nt withheld, positions 3547-3595]
CCTTTGACGTTGGAGTCCACGTTCTTT
[37 nt withheld, positions 3623-3659]
ACCCTATCTCGGTCTATTCTTTTGATTTATAAGGGATTTTGCCGATTTCGGCCTATTGGTTAAAAAATGA
GCTGATTTAACAAAAATTTAACGCGAATTTTAACAAAATATTAACGCTTACAATTTAGGTGGCACTTTTC
GGGGAAATGTGCGCGGAACCCCTATTTGTTTATTTTTCTAAATACATTCAAATATGTATCCGCTCATGAA
TTAATTCTTAGAAAAACTCATCGAGCATCAAATGAAACTGCAATTTATTCATATCAGGATTATCAATACC
ATATTTTTGAAAAAGCCGTTTCTGTAATGAAGGAGAAAACTCACCGAGGCAGTTCCATAGGATGGCAAGA
TCCTGGTATCGGTCTGCGATTCCGACTCGTCCAACATCAATACAACCTATTAATTTCCCCTCGTCAAAAA
TAAGGTTATCAAGTGAGAAATCACCATGAGTGACGACTGAATCCGGTGAGAATGGCAAAAGTTTATGCAT
TTCTTTCCAGACTTGTTCAACAGGCCAGCCATTACGCTCGTCATCAAAATCACTCGCATCAACCAAACCG
TTATTCATTCGTGATTGCGCCTGAGCGAGACGAAATACGCGATCGCTGTTAAAAGGACAATTACAAACAG
GAATCGAATGCAACCGGCGCAGGAACACTGCCAGCGCATCAACAATATTTTCACCTGAATCAGGATATTC
TTCTAATACCTGGAATGCTGTTTTCCCGGGGATCGCAGTGGTGAGTAACCATGCATCATCAGGAGTACGG
ATAAAATGCTTGATGGTCGGAAGAGGCATAAATTCCGTCAGCCAGTTTAGTCTGACCATCTCATCTGTAA
CATCATTGGCAACGCTACCTTTGCCATGTTTCAGAAACAACTCTGGCGCATCGGGCTTCCCATACAATCG
ATAGATTGTCGCACCTGATTGCCCGACATTATCGCGAGCCCATTTATACCCATATAAATCAGCATCCATG
TTGGAATTTAATCGCGGCCTAGAGCAAGACGTTTCCCGTTGAATATGGCTCATAACACCCCTTGTATTAC
TGTTTATGTAAGCAGACAGTTTTATTGTTCATGACCAAAATCCCTTAACGTGAGTTTTCGTTCCACTGAG
CGTCAGACCCCGTAGAAAAGATCAAAGGATCTTCTTGAGATCCTTTTTTTCTGCGCGTAATCTGCTGCTT
GCAAACAAAAAAACCACCGCTACCAGCGGTGGTTTGTTTGCCGGATCAAGAGCTACCAACTCTTTTTCCG
AAGGTAACTGGCTTCAGCAGAGCGCAGATACCAAATACTGTCCTTCTAGTGTAGCCGTAGTTAGGCCACC
ACTTCAAGAACTCTGTAGCACCGCCTACATACCTCGCTCTGCTAATCCTGTTACCAGTGGCTGCTGCCAG
TGGCGATAAGTCGTGTCTTACCGGGTTGGACTCAAGACGATAGTTACCGGATAAGGCGCAGCGGTCGGGC
TGAACGGGGGGTTCGTGCACACAGCCCAGCTTGGAGCGAACGACCTACACCGAACTGAGATACCTACAGC
GTGAGCTATGAGAAAGCGCCACGCTTCCCGAAGGGAGAAAGGCGGACAGGTATCCGGTAAGCGGCAGGGT
CGGAACAGGAGAGCGCACGAGGGAGCTTCCAGGGGGAAACGCCTGGTATCTTTATAGTCCTGTCGGGTTT
CGCCACCTCTGACTTGAGCGTCGATTTTTGTGATGCTCGTCAGGGGGGCGGAGCCTATGGAAAAACGCCA
GCAACGCGGCCTTTTTACGGTTCCTGGCCTTTTGCTGGCCTTTTGCTCACATGTTCTTTCCTGCGTTATC
CCCTGATTCTGTGGATAACCGTATTACCGCCTTTGAGTGAGCTGATACCGCTCGCCGCAGCCGAACGACC
GAGCGCAGCGAGTCAGTGAGCGAGGAAGCGGAAGAGCGCCTGATGCGGTATTTTCTCCTTACGCATCTGT
GCGGTATTTCACACCGCAATGGTGCACTCTCAGTACAATCTGCTCTGATGCCGCATAGTTAAGCCAGTAT
ACACTCCGCTATCGCTACGTGACTGGGTCATGGCTGCGCCCCGACACCCGCCAACACCCGCTGACGCGCC
CTGACGGGCTTGTCTGCTCCCGGCATCCGCTTACAGACAAGCTGTGACCGTCTCCGGGAGCTGCATGTGT
CAGAGGTTTTCACCGTCATCACCGAAACGCGCGAGGCAGCTGCGGTAAAGCTCATCAGCGTGGTCGTGAA
GCGATTCACAGATGTCTGCCTGTTCATCCGCGTCCAGCTCGTTGAGTTTCTCCAGAAGCGTTAATGTCTG
GCTTCTGATAAAGCGGGCCATGTTAAGGGCGGTTTTTTCCTGTTTGGTCACTGATGCCTCCGTGTAAGGG
GGATTTCTGTTC
