>Addgene plasmid #171778 | pET28-sfGFP-SpyTag003 Loop C | depositor partial sequence | sequence record 333192 | sfGFP-SpyTag003 Loop C gene
ATGCGTAAAGGCGAAGAGCTGTTCACTGGTGTCGTCCCTATTCTGGTGGAACTGGATGGTGATGTCAACG
GTCATAAGTTTTCCGTGCGTGGCGAGGGTGAAGGTGACGCAACTAATGGTAAACTGACGCTGAAGTTCAT
CTGTACTACTGGTAAACTGCCGGTACCTTGGCCGACTCTGGTAACGACGCTGACTTATGGTGTTCAGTGC
TTTGCTCGTTATCCGGACCATATGAAGCAGCATGACTTCTTCAAGTCCGCCATGCCGGAAGGCTATGTGC
AGGAACGCACGATTTCCTTTAAGGATGACGGCACGTACAAAACGCGTGCGGAAGTGAAATTTGAAGGCGA
TACCCTGGTAAACCGCATTGAGCTGAAAGGCATTGACTTTAAAGAAGACGGCAATATCCTGGGCCATAAG
CTGGAATACAATTTTAACAGCCACAATGTTTACATCACCGCCGATAAACAAAAAAATGGCATTAAAGCGA
ATTTTAAAATTCGCCACAACGTGGAGGATGGCGGGGGTGGCTCGCGTGGTGTTCCACATATCGTTATGGT
TGATGCGTACAAACGCTATAAGGGAGGAGGTGGCTCTGGCAGCGTGCAGCTGGCTGATCACTACCAGCAA
AACACTCCAATCGGTGATGGTCCTGTTCTGCTGCCAGACAATCACTATCTGAGCACGCAAAGCGTTCTGT
CTAAAGATCCGAACGAGAAACGCGATCATATGGTTCTGCTGGAGTTCGTAACCGCAGCGGGCATCACGCA
TGGTATGGATGAACTGTACAAAGGCTCCGGCTCCGGCTCCCACCATCACCATCACCATTGATAA
